>Addgene plasmid #80490 | pAAVS1-P-CAG-DEST | depositor full sequence | sequence record 151596 | pAAVS1-P-CAG-DEST sequence 9562 bps
GCACTTTTCGGGGAAATGTGCGCGGAACCCCTATTTGTTTATTTTTCTAAATACATTCAAATATGTATCC
GCTCATGAGACAATAACCCTGATAAATGCTTCAATAATATTGAAAAAGGAAGAGTATGAGTATTCAACAT
TTCCGTGTCGCCCTTATTCCCTTTTTTGCGGCATTTTGCCTTCCTGTTTTTGCTCACCCAGAAACGCTGG
TGAAAGTAAAAGATGCTGAAGATCAGTTGGGTGCACGAGTGGGTTACATCGAACTGGATCTCAACAGCGG
TAAGATCCTTGAGAGTTTTCGCCCCGAAGAACGTTTTCCAATGATGAGCACTTTTAAAGTTCTGCTATGT
GGCGCGGTATTATCCCGTATTGACGCCGGGCAAGAGCAACTCGGTCGCCGCATACACTATTCTCAGAATG
ACTTGGTTGAGTACTCACCAGTCACAGAAAAGCATCTTACGGATGGCATGACAGTAAGAGAATTATGCAG
TGCTGCCATAACCATGAGTGATAACACTGCGGCCAACTTACTTCTGACAACGATCGGAGGACCGAAGGAG
CTAACCGCTTTTTTGCACAACATGGGGGATCATGTAACTCGCCTTGATCGTTGGGAACCGGAGCTGAATG
AAGCCATACCAAACGACGAGCGTGACACCACGATGCCTGTAGCAATGGCAACAACGTTGCGCAAACTATT
AACTGGCGAACTACTTACTCTAGCTTCCCGGCAACAATTAATAGACTGGATGGAGGCGGATAAAGTTGCA
GGACCACTTCTGCGCTCGGCCCTTCCGGCTGGCTGGTTTATTGCTGATAAATCTGGAGCCGGTGAGCGTG
GGTCTCGCGGTATCATTGCAGCACTGGGGCCAGATGGTAAGCCCTCCCGTATCGTAGTTATCTACACGAC
GGGGAGTCAGGCAACTATGGATGAACGAAATAGACAGATCGCTGAGATAGGTGCCTCACTGATTAAGCAT
TGGTAACTGTCAGACCAAGTTTACTCATATATACTTTAGATTGATTTAAAACTTCATTTTTAATTTAAAA
GGATCTAGGTGAAGATCCTTTTTGATAATCTCATGACCAAAATCCCTTAACGTGAGTTTTCGTTCCACTG
AGCGTCAGACCCCGTAGAAAAGATCAAAGGATCTTCTTGAGATCCTTTTTTTCTGCGCGTAATCTGCTGC
TTGCAAACAAAAAAACCACCGCTACCAGCGGTGGTTTGTTTGCCGGATCAAGAGCTACCAACTCTTTTTC
CGAAGGTAACTGGCTTCAGCAGAGCGCAGATACCAAATACTGTCCTTCTAGTGTAGCCGTAGTTAGGCCA
CCACTTCAAGAACTCTGTAGCACCGCCTACATACCTCGCTCTGCTAATCCTGTTACCAGTGGCTGCTGCC
AGTGGCGATAAGTCGTGTCTTACCGGGTTGGACTCAAGACGATAGTTACCGGATAAGGCGCAGCGGTCGG
GCTGAACGGGGGGTTCGTGCACACAGCCCAGCTTGGAGCGAACGACCTACACCGAACTGAGATACCTACA
GCGTGAGCTATGAGAAAGCGCCACGCTTCCCGAAGGGAGAAAGGCGGACAGGTATCCGGTAAGCGGCAGG
GTCGGAACAGGAGAGCGCACGAGGGAGCTTCCAGGGGGAAACGCCTGGTATCTTTATAGTCCTGTCGGGT
TTCGCCACCTCTGACTTGAGCGTCGATTTTTGTGATGCTCGTCAGGGGGGCGGAGCCTATGGAAAAACGC
CAGCAACGCGGCCTTTTTACGGTTCCTGGCCTTTTGCTGGCCTTTTGCTCACATGTTCTTTCCTGCGTTA
TCCCCTGATTCTGTGGATAACCGTATTACCGCCTTTGAGTGAGCTGATACCGCTCGCCGCAGCCGAACGA
CCGAGCGCAGCGAGTCAGTGAGCGAGGAAGCGGAAGAGCGCCCAATACGCAAACCGCCTCTCCCCGCGCG
TTGGCCGATTCATTAATGCAGCTGGCACGACAGGTTTCCCGACTGGAAAGCGGGCAGTGAGCGCAACGCA
ATTAATGTGAGTTAGCTCACTCATTAGGCACCCCAGGCTTTACACTTTATGCTTCCGGCTCGTATGTTGT
GTGGAATTGTGAGCGGATAACAATTTCACACAGGAAACAGCTATGACCATGATTACGCCAAGCTCGAAAT
TAACCCTCACTAAAGGGAACAAAAGCTGTGCTTTCTCTGACCAGCATTCTCTCCCCTGGGCCTGTGCCGC
TTTCTGTCTGCAGCTTGTGGCCTGGGTCACCTCTACGGCTGGCCCAGATCCTTCCCTGCCGCCTCCTTCA
GGTTCCGTCTTCCTCCACTCCCTCTTCCCCTTGCTCTCTGCTGTGTTGCTGCCCAAGGATGCTCTTTCCG
GAGCACTTCCTTCTCGGCGCTGCACCACGTGATGTCCTCTGAGCGGATCCTCCCCGTGTCTGGGTCCTCT
CCGGGCATCTCTCCTCCCTCACCCAACCCCATGCCGTCTTCACTCGCTGGGTTCCCTTTTCCTTCTCCTT
CTGGGGCCTGTGCCATCTCTCGTTTCTTAGGATGGCCTTCTCCGACGGATGTCTCCCTTGCGTCCCGCCT
CCCCTTCTTGTAGGCCTGCATCATCACCGTTTTTCTGGACAACCCCAAAGTACCCCGTCTCCCTGGCTTT
AGCCACCTCTCCATCCTCTTGCTTTCTTTGCCTGGACACCCCGTTCTCCTGTGGATTCGGGTCACCTCTC
ACTCCTTTCATTTGGGCAGCTCCCCTACCCCCCTTACCTCTCTAGTCTGTGCTAGCTCTTCCAGCCCCCT
GTCATGGCATCTTCCAGGGGTCCGAGAGCTCAGCTAGTCTTCTTCCTCCAACCCGGGCCCCTATGTCCAC
TTCAGGACAGCATGTTTGCTGCCTCCAGGGATCCTGTGTCCCCGAGCTGGGACCACCTTATATTCCCAGG
GCCGGTTAATGTGGCTCTGGTTCTGGGTACTTTTATCTGTCCCCTCCACCCCACAGTGGGGCAAGCTTCT
GACCTCTTCTCTTCCTCCCACAGGGCCTCGAGAGATCTGGCAGCGGAGAGGGCAGAGGAAGTCTTCTAAC
ATGCGGTGACGTGGAGGAGAATCCCGGCCCTAGGCTCGAGATGACCGAGTACAAGCCCACGGTGCGCCTC
GCCACCCGCGACGACGTCCCCAGGGCCGTACGCACCCTCGCCGCCGCGTTCGCCGACTACCCCGCCACGC
GCCACACCGTCGATCCGGACCGCCACATCGAGCGGGTCACCGAGCTGCAAGAACTCTTCCTCACGCGCGT
CGGGCTCGACATCGGCAAGGTGTGGGTCGCGGACGACGGCGCCGCGGTGGCGGTCTGGACCACGCCGGAG
AGCGTCGAAGCGGGGGCGGTGTTCGCCGAGATCGGCCCGCGCATGGCCGAGTTGAGCGGTTCCCGGCTGG
CCGCGCAGCAACAGATGGAAGGCCTCCTGGCGCCGCACCGGCCCAAGGAGCCCGCGTGGTTCCTGGCCAC
CGTCGGCGTCTCGCCCGACCACCAGGGCAAGGGTCTGGGCAGCGCCGTCGTGCTCCCCGGAGTGGAGGCG
GCCGAGCGCGCCGGGGTGCCCGCCTTCCTGGAGACCTCCGCGCCCCGCAACCTCCCCTTCTACGAGCGGC
TCGGCTTCACCGTCACCGCCGACGTCGAGGTGCCCGAAGGACCGCGCACCTGGTGCATGACCCGCAAGCC
CGGTGCCTGATCTAGAGGGCCCGTTTAAACCCGCTGATCAGCCTCGACTGTGCCTTCTAGTTGCCAGCCA
TCTGTTGTTTGCCCCTCCCCCGTGCCTTCCTTGACCCTGGAAGGTGCCACTCCCACTGTCCTTTCCTAAT
AAAATGAGGAAATTGCATCGCATTGTCTGAGTAGGTGTCATTCTATTCTGGGGGGTGGGGTGGGGCAGGA
CAGCAAGGGGGAGGATTGGGAAGACAATAGCAGGCATGCTGGGGATGCGGTGGGCTCTATGGGCTAGCGG
TGGCGGCCTCGACATTGATTATTGACTAGTTATTAATAGTAATCAATTACGGGGTCATTAGTTCATAGCC
CATATATGGAGTTCCGCGTTACATAACTTACGGTAAATGGCCCGCCTGGCTGACCGCCCAACGACCCCCG
CCCATTGACGTCAATAATGACGTATGTTCCCATAGTAACGCCAATAGGGACTTTCCATTGACGTCAATGG
GTGGAGTATTTACGGTAAACTGCCCACTTGGCAGTACATCAAGTGTATCATATGCCAAGTACGCCCCCTA
TTGACGTCAATGACGGTAAATGGCCCGCCTGGCATTATGCCCAGTACATGACCTTATGGGACTTTCCTAC
TTGGCAGTACATCTACGTATTAGTCATCGCTATTACCATGGTCGAGGTGAGCCCCACGTTCTGCTTCACT
CTCCCCATCTCCCCCCCCTCCCCACCCCCAATTTTGTATTTATTTATTTTTTAATTATTTTGTGCAGCGA
TGGGGGCGGGGGGGGGGGGGGGGCGCGCGCCAGGCGGGGCGGGGCGGGGCGAGGGGCGGGGCGGGGCGAG
GCGGAGAGGTGCGGCGGCAGCCAATCAGAGCGGCGCGCTCCGAAAGTTTCCTTTTATGGCGAGGCGGCGG
CGGCGGCGGCCCTATAAAAAGCGAAGCGCGCGGCGGGCGGGAGTCGCTGCGCGCTGCCTTCGCCCCGTGC
CCCGCTCCGCGCCGCCTCGCGCCGCCCGCCCCGGCTCTGACTGACCGCGTTACTCCCACAGGTGAGCGGG
CGGGACGGCCCTTCTCCTCCGGGCTGTAATTAGCGCTTGGTTTAATGACGGCTTGTTTCTTTTCTGTGGC
TGCGTGAAAGCCTTGAGGGGCTCCGGGAGGGCCCTTTGTGCGGGGGGAGCGGCTCGGGGGGTGCGTGCGT
GTGTGTGTGCGTGGGGAGCGCCGCGTGCGGCTCCGCGCTGCCCGGCGGCTGTGAGCGCTGCGGGCGCGGC
GCGGGGCTTTGTGCGCTCCGCAGTGTGCGCGAGGGGAGCGCGGCCGGGGGCGGTGCCCCGCGGTGCGGGG
GGGGCTGCGAGGGGAACAAAGGCTGCGTGCGGGGTGTGTGCGTGGGGGGGTGAGCAGGGGGTGTGGGCGC
GTCGGTCGGGCTGCAACCCCCCCTGCACCCCCCTCCCCGAGTTGCTGAGCACGGCCCGGCTTCGGGTGCG
GGGCTCCGTACGGGGCGTGGCGCGGGGCTCGCCGTGCCGGGCGGGGGGTGGCGGCAGGTGGGGGTGCCGG
GCGGGGCGGGGCCGCCTCGGGCCGGGGAGGGCTCGGGGGAGGGGCGCGGCGGCCCCCGGAGCGCCGGCGG
CTGTCGAGGCGCGGCGAGCCGCAGCCATTGCCTTTTATGGTAATCGTGCGAGAGGGCGCAGGGACTTCCT
TTGTCCCAAATCTGTGCGGAGCCGAAATCTGGGAGGCGCCGCCGCACCCCCTCTAGCGGGCGCGGGGCGA
AGCGGTGCGGCGCCGGCAGGAAGGAAATGGGCGGGGAGGGCCTTCGTGCGTCGCCGCGCCGCCGTCCCCT
TCTCCCTCTCCAGCCTCGGGGCTGTCCGCGGGGGGACGGCTGCCTTCGGGGGGGACGGGGCAGGGCGGGG
TTCGGCTTCTGGCGTGTGACCGGCGGCTCTAGAGCCTCTGCTAACCATGTTCATGCCTTCTTCTTTTTCC
TACAGCTCCTGGGCAACGTGCTGGTTATTGTGCTGTCTCATCATTTTGGCAAAGAATTCGCGGCCGCGGT
ACCGGCGCGCCGGATCCTGCAGGTTATCACAAGTTTGTACAAAAAAGCTGAACGAGAAACGTAAAATGAT
ATAAATATCAATATATTAAATTAGATTTTGCATAAAAAACAGACTACATAATACTGTAAAACACAACATA
TCCAGTCACTATGGCGGCCGCATTAGGCACCCCAGGCTTTACACTTTATGCTTCCGGCTCGTATAATGTG
TGGATTTTGAGTTAGGATCCGTCGAGATTTTCAGGAGCTAAGGAAGCTAAAATGGAGAAAAAAATCACTG
GATATACCACCGTTGATATATCCCAATGGCATCGTAAAGAACATTTTGAGGCATTTCAGTCAGTTGCTCA
ATGTACCTATAACCAGACCGTTCAGCTGGATATTACGGCCTTTTTAAAGACCGTAAAGAAAAATAAGCAC
AAGTTTTATCCGGCCTTTATTCACATTCTTGCCCGCCTGATGAATGCTCATCCGGAATTCCGTATGGCAA
TGAAAGACGGTGAGCTGGTGATATGGGATAGTGTTCACCCTTGTTACACCGTTTTCCATGAGCAAACTGA
AACGTTTTCATCGCTCTGGAGTGAATACCACGACGATTTCCGGCAGTTTCTACACATATATTCGCAAGAT
GTGGCGTGTTACGGTGAAAACCTGGCCTATTTCCCTAAAGGGTTTATTGAGAATATGTTTTTCGTCTCAG
CCAATCCCTGGGTGAGTTTCACCAGTTTTGATTTAAACGTGGCCAATATGGACAACTTCTTCGCCCCCGT
TTTCACCATGGGCAAATATTATACGCAAGGCGACAAGGTGCTGATGCCGCTGGCGATTCAGGTTCATCAT
GCCGTTTGTGATGGCTTCCATGTCGGCAGAATGCTTAATGAATTACAACAGTACTGCGATGAGTGGCAGG
GCGGGGCGTAAACGCGTGGATCCGGCTTACTAAAAGCCAGATAACAGTATGCGTATTTGCGCGCTGATTT
TTGCGGTATAAGAATATATACTGATATGTATACCCGAAGTATGTCAAAAAGAGGTATGCTATGAAGCAGC
GTATTACAGTGACAGTTGACAGCGACAGCTATCAGTTGCTCAAGGCATATATGATGTCAATATCTCCGGT
CTGGTAAGCACAACCATGCAGAATGAAGCCCGTCGTCTGCGTGCCGAACGCTGGAAAGCGGAAAATCAGG
AAGGGATGGCTGAGGTCGCCCGGTTTATTGAAATGAACGGCTCTTTTGCTGACGAGAACAGGGGCTGGTG
AAATGCAGTTTAAGGTTTACACCTATAAAAGAGAGAGCCGTTATCGTCTGTTTGTGGATGTACAGAGTGA
TATTATTGACACGCCCGGGCGACGGATGGTGATCCCCCTGGCCAGTGCACGTCTGCTGTCAGATAAAGTC
TCCCGTGAACTTTACCCGGTGGTGCATATCGGGGATGAAAGCTGGCGCATGATGACCACCGATATGGCCA
GTGTGCCGGTCTCCGTTATCGGGGAAGAAGTGGCTGATCTCAGCCACCGCGAAAATGACATCAAAAACGC
CATTAACCTGATGTTCTGGGGAATATAAATGTCAGGCTCCCTTATACACAGCCAGTCTGCAGGTCGACCA
TAGTGACTGGATATGTTGTGTTTTACAGTATTATGTAGTCTGTTTTTTATGCAAAATCTAATTTAATATA
TTGATATTTATATCATTTTACGTTTCTCGTTCAGCTTTCTTGTACAAAGTGGTGATAACTCTAGAGAATT
CACTCCTCAGGTGCAGGCTGCCTATCAGAAGGTGGTGGCTGGTGTGGCCAATGCCCTGGCTCACAAATAC
CACTGAGATCTTTTTCCCTCTGCCAAAAATTATGGGGACATCATGAAGCCCCTTGAGCATCTGACTTCTG
GCTAATAAAGGAAATTTATTTTCATTGCAATAGTGTGTTGGAATTTTTTGTGTCTCTCACTCGGAAGGAC
ATATGGGAGGGCAAATCATTTAAAACATCAGAATGAGTATTTGGTTTAGAGTTTGGCAACATATGCCATA
TGCTGGCTGCCATGAACAAAGGTGGCTATAAAGAGGTCATCAGTATATGAAACAGCCCCCTGCTGTCCAT
TCCTTATTCCATAGAAAAGCCTTGACTTGAGGTTAGATTTTTTTTATATTTTGTTTTGTGTTATTTTTTT
CTTTAACATCCCTAAAATTTTCCTTACATGTTTTACTAGCCAGATTTTTCCTCCTCTCCTGACTACTCCC
AGTCATAGCTGTCCCTCTTCTCTTATGAAGATCCCTCGACCTGCAGCCCAAGCTTGGATCCCTCGAGTTA
ATTAAATCTAGAAGTCGACAGTACTAAGCTTTGACAGAAAAGCCCCATCCTTAGGCCTCCTCCTTCCTAG
TCTCCTGATATTGGGTCTAACCCCCACCTCCTGTTAGGCAGATTCCTTATCTGGTGACACACCCCCATTT
CCTGGAGCCATCTCTCTCCTTGCCAGAACCTCTAAGGTTTGCTTACGATGGAGCCAGAGAGGATCCTGGG
AGGGAGAGCTTGGCAGGGGGTGGGAGGGAAGGGGGGGATGCGTGACCTGCCCGGTTCTCAGTGGCCACCC
TGCGCTACCCTCTCCCAGAACCTGAGCTGCTCTGACGCGGCTGTCTGGTGCGTTTCACTGATCCTGGTGC
TGCAGCTTCCTTACACTTCCCAAGAGGAGAAGCAGTTTGGAAAAACAAAATCAGAATAAGTTGGTCCTGA
GTTCTAACTTTGGCTCTTCACCTTTCTAGTCCCCAATTTATATTGTTCCTCCGTGCGTCAGTTTTACCTG
TGAGATAAGGCCAGTAGCCAGCCCCGTCCTGGCAGGGCTGTGGTGAGGAGGGGGGTGTCCGTGTGGAAAA
CTCCCTTTGTGAGAATGGTGCGTCCTAGGTGTTCACCAGGTCGTGGCCGCCTCTACTCCCTTTCTCTTTC
TCCATCCTTCTTTCCTTAAAGAGTCCCCAGTGCTATCTGGGACATATTCCTCCGCCCAGAGCAGGGTCCC
GCTTCCCTAAGGCCCTGCTCTGGGCTTCTGGGTTTGAGTCCTTGGCAAGCCCAGGAGAGGCGCTCAGGCT
TCCCTGTCCCCCTTCCTCGTCCACCATCTCATGCCCCTGGCTCTCCTGCCCCTTCCCTACAGGGGTTCCT
GGCTCTGCTCTAGCGATCGCCAATTCGCCCTATAGTGAGTCGTATTACAATTCACTGGCCGTCGTTTTAC
AACGTCGTGACTGGGAAAACCCTGGCGTTACCCAACTTAATCGCCTTGCAGCACATCCCCCTTTCGCCAG
CTGGCGTAATAGCGAAGAGGCCCGCACCGATCGCCCTTCCCAACAGTTGCGCAGCCTGAATGGCGAATGG
G
[124 nt withheld, positions 9102-9225]
C
[91 nt withheld, positions 9227-9317]
A
[49 nt withheld, positions 9319-9367]
CCTTTGACGTTGGAGTCCACGTTCTTT
[37 nt withheld, positions 9395-9431]
ACCCTATCTCGGTCTATTCTTTTGATTTATAAGGGATTTTGCCGATTTCGGCCTATTGGTTAAAAAATGA
GCTGATTTAACAAAAATTTAACGCGAATTTTAACAAAATATTAACGCTTACAATTTAGGTG
Features (pLannotate 1.2.2; 29 found; start..end, strand, type, name):
     21..125     +  promoter       AmpR promoter: bla
    126..986     +  CDS            AmpR: β-lactamase; bla; confers resistance to ampicillin, carbenicillin, and related antibiotics
   1157..1745    +  rep_origin     ori: high-copy-number ColE1/pMB1/pBR322/pUC origin of replication
   1928..2020    +  CDS            lacI (fragment): lac repressor; lacI; The lac repressor binds to the lac operator to inhibit transcription in E. coli. This inhibition can be relieved by adding lactose or isopropyl-β-D-thiogalactopyranoside (IPTG).
   2033..2054    +  protein_bind   CAP binding site: CAP binding activates transcription in the presence of cAMP. E. coli catabolite activator protein
   2069..2099    +  promoter       lac promoter: promoter for the E. coli lac operon
   2107..2123    +  protein_bind   lac operator: The lac repressor binds to the lac operator to inhibit transcription in E. coli. This inhibition can be relieved by adding lactose or isopropyl-β-D-thiogalactopyranoside (IPTG). lac repressor encoded by lacI
   2168..2186    +  promoter       T3 promoter: promoter for bacteriophage T3 RNA polymerase
   2199..3002    +  misc_feature   HA-L: left homology arm from the adeno-associated virus integration site (AAVS1) within intron 1 of the human PPP1R12C gene
   3009..3034    +  misc_feature   SA: splice acceptor site
   3121..3720    +  CDS            PuroR: puromycin N-acetyltransferase; pac from Streptomyces alboniger; confers resistance to puromycin
   3758..3982    +  polyA_signal   bGH poly(A) signal: bovine growth hormone polyadenylation signal
   4001..4380    +  enhancer       CMV enhancer: human cytomegalovirus immediate early enhancer
   4382..4659    +  promoter       chicken β-actin promoter: No description available
   4660..5675    +  intron         chimeric intron: chimera between introns from chicken β-actin and rabbit β-globin
   5673..5747    +  CDS            HBB (fragment): HBB_LEPEU - Experimental evidence at protein level: Swiss-Prot protein existence level 1. Involved in oxygen transport from the lung to the various peripheral tissues. From Lepus europaeus (European hare).
   5769..5893    +  protein_bind   attR1: mutant version of attR; recombination site for the Gateway® LR reaction LR Clonase™
   5918..5948    +  promoter       lac UV5 promoter: E. coli lac promoter with an "up" mutation
   5972..6001    +  promoter       cat promoter (fragment): promoter of the E. coli cat gene encoding chloramphenicol acetyltransferase
   6002..6661    +  CDS            CmR: chloramphenicol acetyltransferase; cat; confers resistance to chloramphenicol
   6840..6998    +  CDS            ccdA (fragment): CCDA_ECO57 - Also known as H, letA. Experimental evidence at protein level: Swiss-Prot protein existence level 1. Antitoxin component of a type II toxin-antitoxin (TA) system which inhibits the post-segregational killing (PSK) of plasmid-free cells, also referred to as a plasmid addiction system. Binds to and blocks the activity of CcdB; will also remove bound CcdB protein from the CcdB-GyrA complex by forming a CcdA-CcdB complex, a process termed rejuvenation. Functions as a transcriptional corepressor for the ccdAB operon, repression also requires CcdB (By similarity). From Escherichia coli
   7003..7305    +  CDS            ccdB: CCDB_ECOLI - Also known as G, letB, letD. Experimental evidence at protein level: Swiss-Prot protein existence level 1. Toxic component of a type II toxin-antitoxin (TA) system, functioning in plasmid maintainence. Responsible for the post- segregational killing (PSK) of plasmid-free cells, also referred to as a plasmid addiction system. Half-life of over 2 hours. Cell killing by CcdB is accompanied by filamentation, defects in chromosome and plasmid segregation, defects in cell division, formation of anucleate cells, decreased DNA synthesis and plasmid loss. Interferes with the activity of DN
   7349..7473    -  protein_bind   attR2: mutant version of attR; recombination site for the Gateway® LR reaction LR Clonase™
   7483..7563    +  CDS            HBB (fragment): HBB_PONPY - Experimental evidence at transcript level: Swiss-Prot protein existence level 2. Involved in oxygen transport from the lung to the various peripheral tissues. From Pongo pygmaeus (Bornean orangutan).
   7634..7689    +  polyA_signal   β-globin poly(A) signal: rabbit β-globin polyadenylation signal (Gil and Proudfoot, 1987)
   8243..8772    +  misc_feature   HA-R: right homology arm from the adeno-associated virus integration site (AAVS1) within intron 1 of the human PPP1R12C gene
   8919..8937    -  promoter       T7 promoter: promoter for bacteriophage T7 RNA polymerase
   8940..9097    +  CDS            lacZα (fragment): LacZα fragment of β-galactosidase; lacZ fragment
   9102..9530    +  rep_origin     f1 ori (sequence partly withheld): f1 bacteriophage origin of replication; arrow indicates direction of (+) strand synthesis
