>Addgene plasmid #80490 | pAAVS1-P-CAG-DEST | addgene full sequence | sequence record 386581 | Addgene NGS Result
GACATTGATTATTGACTAGTTATTAATAGTAATCAATTACGGGGTCATTAGTTCATAGCCCATATATGGA
GTTCCGCGTTACATAACTTACGGTAAATGGCCCGCCTGGCTGACCGCCCAACGACCCCCGCCCATTGACG
TCAATAATGACGTATGTTCCCATAGTAACGCCAATAGGGACTTTCCATTGACGTCAATGGGTGGAGTATT
TACGGTAAACTGCCCACTTGGCAGTACATCAAGTGTATCATATGCCAAGTACGCCCCCTATTGACGTCAA
TGACGGTAAATGGCCCGCCTGGCATTATGCCCAGTACATGACCTTATGGGACTTTCCTACTTGGCAGTAC
ATCTACGTATTAGTCATCGCTATTACCATGGTCGAGGTGAGCCCCACGTTCTGCTTCACTCTCCCCATCT
CCCCCCCCTCCCCACCCCCAATTTTGTATTTATTTATTTTTTAATTATTTTGTGCAGCGATGGGGGCGGG
GGGGGGGGGGGGGCGCGCGCCAGGCGGGGCGGGGCGGGGCGAGGGGCGGGGCGGGGCGAGGCGGAGAGGT
GCGGCGGCAGCCAATCAGAGCGGCGCGCTCCGAAAGTTTCCTTTTATGGCGAGGCGGCGGCGGCGGCGGC
CCTATAAAAAGCGAAGCGCGCGGCGGGCGGGAGTCGCTGCGCGCTGCCTTCGCCCCGTGCCCCGCTCCGC
CGCCGCCTCGCGCCGCCCGCCCCGGCTCTGACTGACCGCGTTACTCCCACAGGTGAGCGGGCGGGACGGC
CCTTCTCCTCCGGGCTGTAATTAGCGCTTGGTTTAATGACGGCTTGTTTCTTTTCTGTGGCTGCGTGAAA
GCCTTGAGGGGCTCCGGGAGGGCCCTTTGTGCGGGGGGAGCGGCTCGGGGGGTGCGTGCGTGTGTGTGTG
CGTGGGGAGCGCCGCGTGCGGCTCCGCGCTGCCCGGCGGCTGTGAGCGCTGCGGGCGCGGCGCGGGGCTT
TGTGCGCTCCGCAGTGTGCGCGAGGGGAGCGCGGCCGGGGGCGGTGCCCCGCGGTGCGGGGGGGGCTGCG
AGGGGAACAAAGGCTGCGTGCGGGGTGTGTGCGTGGGGGGGTGAGCAGGGGGTGTGGGCGCGTCGGTCGG
GCTGCAACCCCCCCTGCACCCCCCTCCCCGAGTTGCTGAGCACGGCCCGGCTTCGGGTGCGGGGCTCCGT
ACGGGGCGTGGCGCGGGGCTCGCCGTGCCGGGCGGGGGGTGGCGGCAGGTGGGGGTGCCGGGCGGGGCGG
GGCCGCCTCGGGCCGGGGAGGGCTCGGGGGAGGGGCGCGGCGGCCCCCGGAGCGCCGGCGGCTGTCGAGG
CGCGGCGAGCCGCAGCCATTGCCTTTTATGGTAATCGTGCGAGAGGGCGCAGGGACTTCCTTTGTCCCAA
ATCTGTGCGGAGCCGAAATCTGGGAGGCGCCGCCGCACCCCCTCTAGCGGGCGCGGGGCGAAGCGGTGCG
GCGCCGGCAGGAAGGAAATGGGCGGGGAGGGCCTTCGTGCGTCGCCGCGCCGCCGTCCCCTTCTCCCTCT
CCAGCCTCGGGGCTGTCCGCGGGGGGACGGCTGCCTTCGGGGGGGACGGGGCAGGGCGGGGTTCGGCTTC
TGGCGTGTGACCGGCGGCTCTAGAGCCTCTGCTAACCATGTTCATGCCTTCTTCTTTTTCCTACAGCTCC
TGGGCAACGTGCTGGTTATTGTGCTGTCTCATCATTTTGGCAAAGAATTCGCGGCCGCGGTACCGGCGCG
CCGGATCCTGCAGGTTATCACAAGTTTGTACAAAAAAGCTGAACGAGAAACGTAAAATGATATAAATATC
AATATATTAAATTAGATTTTGCATAAAAAACAGACTACATAATACTGTAAAACACAACATATCCAGTCAC
TATGGCGGCCGCATTAGGCACCCCAGGCTTTACACTTTATGCTTCCGGCTCGTATAATGTGTGGATTTTG
AGTTAGGATCCGTCGAGATTTTCAGGAGCTAAGGAAGCTAAAATGGAGAAAAAAATCACTGGATATACCA
CCGTTGATATATCCCAATGGCATCGTAAAGAACATTTTGAGGCATTTCAGTCAGTTGCTCAATGTACCTA
TAACCAGACCGTTCAGCTGGATATTACGGCCTTTTTAAAGACCGTAAAGAAAAATAAGCACAAGTTTTAT
CCGGCCTTTATTCACATTCTTGCCCGCCTGATGAATGCTCATCCGGAATTCCGTATGGCAATGAAAGACG
GTGAGCTGGTGATATGGGATAGTGTTCACCCTTGTTACACCGTTTTCCATGAGCAAACTGAAACGTTTTC
ATCGCTCTGGAGTGAATACCACGACGATTTCCGGCAGTTTCTACACATATATTCGCAAGATGTGGCGTGT
TACGGTGAAAACCTGGCCTATTTCCCTAAAGGGTTTATTGAGAATATGTTTTTCGTCTCAGCCAATCCCT
GGGTGAGTTTCACCAGTTTTGATTTAAACGTGGCCAATATGGACAACTTCTTCGCCCCCGTTTTCACCAT
GGGCAAATATTATACGCAAGGCGACAAGGTGCTGATGCCGCTGGCGATTCAGGTTCATCATGCCGTTTGT
GATGGCTTCCATGTCGGCAGAATGCTTAATGAATTACAACAGTACTGCGATGAGTGGCAGGGCGGGGCGT
AAACGCGTGGATCCGGCTTACTAAAAGCCAGATAACAGTATGCGTATTTGCGCGCTGATTTTTGCGGTAT
AAGAATATATACTGATATGTATACCCGAAGTATGTCAAAAAGAGGTATGCTATGAAGCAGCGTATTACAG
TGACAGTTGACAGCGACAGCTATCAGTTGCTCAAGGCATATATGATGTCAATATCTCCGGTCTGGTAAGC
ACAACCATGCAGAATGAAGCCCGTCGTCTGCGTGCCGAACGCTGGAAAGCGGAAAATCAGGAAGGGATGG
CTGAGGTCGCCCGGTTTATTGAAATGAACGGCTCTTTTGCTGACGAGAACAGGGGCTGGTGAAATGCAGT
TTAAGGTTTACACCTATAAAAGAGAGAGCCGTTATCGTCTGTTTGTGGATGTACAGAGTGATATTATTGA
CACGCCCGGGCGACGGATGGTGATCCCCCTGGCCAGTGCACGTCTGCTGTCAGATAAAGTCTCCCGTGAA
CTTTACCCGGTGGTGCATATCGGGGATGAAAGCTGGCGCATGATGACCACCGATATGGCCAGTGTGCCGG
TCTCCGTTATCGGGGAAGAAGTGGCTGATCTCAGCCACCGCGAAAATGACATCAAAAACGCCATTAACCT
GATGTTCTGGGGAATATAAATGTCAGGCTCCCTTATACACAGCCAGTCTGCAGGTCGACCATAGTGACTG
GATATGTTGTGTTTTACAGTATTATGTAGTCTGTTTTTTATGCAAAATCTAATTTAATATATTGATATTT
ATATCATTTTACGTTTCTCGTTCAGCTTTCTTGTACAAAGTGGTGATAACTCTAGAGAATTCACTCCTCA
GGTGCAGGCTGCCTATCAGAAGGTGGTGGCTGGTGTGGCCAATGCCCTGGCTCACAAATACCACTGAGAT
CTTTTTCCCTCTGCCAAAAATTATGGGGACATCATGAAGCCCCTTGAGCATCTGACTTCTGGCTAATAAA
GGAAATTTATTTTCATTGCAATAGTGTGTTGGAATTTTTTGTGTCTCTCACTCGGAAGGACATATGGGAG
GGCAAATCATTTAAAACATCAGAATGAGTATTTGGTTTAGAGTTTGGCAACATATGCCCATATGCTGGCT
GCCATGAACAAAGGTTGGCTATAAAGAGGTCATCAGTATATGAAACAGCCCCCTGCTGTCCATTCCTTAT
TCCATAGAAAAGCCTTGACTTGAGGTTAGATTTTTTTTATATTTTGTTTTGTGTTATTTTTTTCTTTAAC
ATCCCTAAAATTTTCCTTACATGTTTTACTAGCCAGATTTTTCCTCCTCTCCTGACTACTCCCAGTCATA
GCTGTCCCTCTTCTCTTATGGAGATCCCTCGACCTGCAGCCCAAGCTTGGATCCCTCGAGTTAATTAAAT
CTAGAAGTCGACAGTACTAAGCTTTGACAGAAAAGCCCCATCCTTAGGCCTCCTCCTTCCTAGTCTCCTG
ATATTGGGTCTAACCCCCACCTCCTGTTAGGCAGATTCCTTATCTGGTGACACACCCCCATTTCCTGGAG
CCATCTCTCTCCTTGCCAGAACCTCTAAGGTTTGCTTACGATGGAGCCAGAGAGGATCCTGGGAGGGAGA
GCTTGGCAGGGGGTGGGAGGGAAGGGGGGGATGCGTGACCTGCCCGGTTCTCAGTGGCCACCCTGCGCTA
CCCTCTCCCAGAACCTGAGCTGCTCTGACGCGGCTGTCTGGTGCGTTTCACTGATCCTGGTGCTGCAGCT
TCCTTACACTTCCCAAGAGGAGAAGCAGTTTGGAAAAACAAAATCAGAATAAGTTGGTCCTGAGTTCTAA
CTTTGGCTCTTCACCTTTCTAGTCCCCAATTTATATTGTTCCTCCGTGCGTCAGTTTTACCTGTGAGATA
AGGCCAGTAGCCAGCCCCGTCCTGGCAGGGCTGTGGTGAGGAGGGGGGTGTCCGTGTGGAAAACTCCCTT
TGTGAGAATGGTGCGTCCTAGGTGTTCACCAGGTCGTGGCCGCCTCTACTCCCTTTCTCTTTCTCCATCC
TTCTTTCCTTAAAGAGTCCCCAGTGCTATCTGGGACATATTCCTCCGCCCAGAGCAGGGTCCCGCTTCCC
TAAGGCCCTGCTCTGGGCTTCTGGGTTTGAGTCCTTGGCAAGCCCAGGAGAGGCGCTCAGGCTTCCCTGT
CCCCCTTCCTCGTCCACCATCTCATGCCCCTGGCTCTCCTGCCCCTTCCCTACAGGGGTTCCTGGCTCTG
CTCTAGCGATCGCCAATTCGCCCTATAGTGAGTCGTATTACAATTCACTGGCCGTCGTTTTACAACGTCG
TGACTGGGAAAACCCTGGCGTTACCCAACTTAATCGCCTTGCAGCACATCCCCCTTTCGCCAGCTGGCGT
AATAGCGAAGAGGCCCGCACCGATCGCCCTTCCCAACAGTTGCGCAGCCTGAATGGCGAATGGG
[124 nt withheld, positions 5105-5228]
C
[91 nt withheld, positions 5230-5320]
A
[49 nt withheld, positions 5322-5370]
CCTTTGACGTTGGAGTCCACGTTCTTT
[37 nt withheld, positions 5398-5434]
ACCCTATCTCGGTCTATTCTTTTGATTTATAAGGGATTTTGCCGATTTCGGCCTATTGGTTAAAAAATGA
GCTGATTTAACAAAAATTTAACGCGAATTTTAACAAAATATTAACGCTTACAATTTAGGTGGCACTTTTC
GGGGAAATGTGCGCGGAACCCCTATTTGTTTATTTTTCTAAATACATTCAAATATGTATCCGCTCATGAG
ACAATAACCCTGATAAATGCTTCAATAATATTGAAAAAGGAAGAGTATGAGTATTCAACATTTCCGTGTC
GCCCTTATTCCCTTTTTTGCGGCATTTTGCCTTCCTGTTTTTGCTCACCCAGAAACGCTGGTGAAAGTAA
AAGATGCTGAAGATCAGTTGGGTGCACGAGTGGGTTACATCGAACTGGATCTCAACAGCGGTAAGATCCT
TGAGAGTTTTCGCCCCGAAGAACGTTTTCCAATGATGAGCACTTTTAAAGTTCTGCTATGTGGCGCGGTA
TTATCCCGTATTGACGCCGGGCAAGAGCAACTCGGTCGCCGCATACACTATTCTCAGAATGACTTGGTTG
AGTACTCACCAGTCACAGAAAAGCATCTTACGGATGGCATGACAGTAAGAGAATTATGCAGTGCTGCCAT
AACCATGAGTGATAACACTGCGGCCAACTTACTTCTGACAACGATCGGAGGACCGAAGGAGCTAACCGCT
TTTTTGCACAACATGGGGGATCATGTAACTCGCCTTGATCGTTGGGAACCGGAGCTGAATGAAGCCATAC
CAAACGACGAGCGTGACACCACGATGCCTGTAGCAATGGCAACAACGTTGCGCAAACTATTAACTGGCGA
ACTACTTACTCTAGCTTCCCGGCAACAATTAATAGACTGGATGGAGGCGGATAAAGTTGCAGGACCACTT
CTGCGCTCGGCCCTTCCGGCTGGCTGGTTTATTGCTGATAAATCTGGAGCCGGTGAGCGTGGGTCTCGCG
GTATCATTGCAGCACTGGGGCCAGATGGTAAGCCCTCCCGTATCGTAGTTATCTACACGACGGGGAGTCA
GGCAACTATGGATGAACGAAATAGACAGATCGCTGAGATAGGTGCCTCACTGATTAAGCATTGGTAACTG
TCAGACCAAGTTTACTCATATATACTTTAGATTGATTTAAAACTTCATTTTTAATTTAAAAGGATCTAGG
TGAAGATCCTTTTTGATAATCTCATGACCAAAATCCCTTAACGTGAGTTTTCGTTCCACTGAGCGTCAAA
CCCCGTAGAAAAGATCAAAGGATCTTCTTGAGATCCTTTTTTTCTGCGCGTAATCTGCTGCTTGCAAACA
AAAAAACCACCGCTACCAGCGGTGGTTTGTTTGCCGGATCAAGAGCTACCAACTCTTTTTCCGAAGGTAA
CTGGCTTCAGCAGAGCGCAGATACCAAATACTGTTCTTCTAGTGTAGCCGTAGTTAGGCCACCACTTCAA
GAACTCTGTAGCACCGCCTACATACCTCGCTCTGCTAATCCTGTTACCAGTGGCTGCTGCCAGTGGCGAT
AAGTCGTGTCTTACCGGGTTGGACTCAAGACGATAGTTACCGGATAAGGCGCAGCGGTCGGGCTGAACGG
GGGGTTCGTGCACACAGCCCAGCTTGGAGCGAACGACCTACACCGAACTGAGATACCTACAGCGTGAGCT
ATGAGAAAGCGCCACGCTTCCCGAAGGGAGAAAGGCGGACAGGTATCCGGTAAGCGGCAGGGTCGGAACA
GGAGAGCGCACGAGGGAGCTTCCAGGGGGAAACGCCTGGTATCTTTATAGTCCTGTCGGGTTTCGCCACC
TCTGACTTGAGCGTCGATTTTTGTGATGCTCGTCAGGGGGGCGGAGCCTATGGAAAAACGCCAGCAACGC
GGCCTTTTTACGGTTCCTGGCCTTTTGCTGGCCTTTTGCTCACATGTTCTTTCCTGCGTTATCCCCTGAT
TCTGTGGATAACCGTATTACCGCCTTTGAGTGAGCTGATACCGCTCGCCGCAGCCGAACGACCGAGCGCA
GCGAGTCAGTGAGCGAGGAAGCGGAAGAGCGCCCAATACGCAAACCGCCTCTCCCCGCGCGTTGGCCGAT
TCATTAATGCAGCTGGCACGACAGGTTTCCCGACTGGAAAGCGGGCAGTGAGCGCAACGCAATTAATGTG
AGTTAGCTCACTCATTAGGCACCCCAGGCTTTACACTTTATGCTTCCGGCTCGTATGTTGTGTGGAATTG
TGAGCGGATAACAATTTCACACAGGAAACAGCTATGACCATGATTACGCCAAGCTCGAAATTAACCCTCA
CTAAAGGGAACAAAAGCTGTGCTTTCTCTGACCAGCATTCTCTCCCCTGGGCCTGTGCCGCTTTCTGTCT
GCAGCTTGTGGCCTGGGTCACCTCTACGGCTGGCCCAGATCCTTCCCTGCCGCCTCCTTCAGGTTCCGTC
TTCCTCCACTCCCTCTTCCCCTTGCTCTCTGCTGTGTTGCTGCCCAAGGATGCTCTTTCCGGAGCACTTC
CTTCTCGGCGCTGCACCACGTGATGTCCTCTGAGCGGATCCTCCCCGTGTCTGGGTCCTCTCCGGGCATC
TCTCCTCCCTCACCCAACCCCATGCCGTCTTCACTCGCTGGGTTCCCTTTTCCTTCTCCTTCTGGGGCCT
GTGCCATCTCTCGTTTCTTAGGATGGCCTTCTCCGACGGATGTCTCCCTTGCGTCCCGCCTCCCCTTCTT
GTAGGCCTGCATCATCACCGTTTTTCTGGACAACCCCAAAGTACCCCGTCTCCCTGGCTTTAGCCACCTC
TCCATCCTCTTGCTTTCTTTGCCTGGACACCCCGTTCTCCTGTGGATTCGGGTCACCTCTCACTCCTTTC
ATTTGGGCAGCTCCCCTACCCCCCTTACCTCTCTAGTCTGTGCTAGCTCTTCCAGCCCCCTGTCATGGCA
TCTTCCAGGGGTCCGAGAGCTCAGCTAGTCTTCTTCCTCCAACCCGGGCCCCTATGTCCACTTCAGGACA
GCATGTTTGCTGCCTCCAGGGATCCTGTGTCCCCGAGCTGGGACCACCTTATATTCCCAGGGCCGGTTAA
TGTGGCTCTGGTTCTGGGTACTTTTATCTGTCCCCTCCACCCCACAGTGGGGCAAGCTTCTGACCTCTTC
TCTTCCTCCCACAGGGCCTCGAGAGATCTGGCAGCGGAGAGGGCAGAGGAAGTCTTCTAACATGCGGTGA
CGTGGAGGAGAATCCCGGCCCTAGGCTCGAGATGACCGAGTACAAGCCCACGGTGCGCCTCGCCACCCGC
GACGACGTCCCCAGGGCCGTACGCACCCTCGCCGCCGCGTTCGCCGACTACCCCGCCACGCGCCACACCG
TCGATCCGGACCGCCACATCGAGCGGGTCACCGAGCTGCAAGAACTCTTCCTCACGCGCGTCGGGCTCGA
CATCGGCAAGGTGTGGGTCGCGGACGACGGCGCCGCGGTGGCGGTCTGGACCACGCCGGAGAGCGTCGAA
GCGGGGGCGGTGTTCGCCGAGATCGGCCCGCGCATGGCCGAGTTGAGCGGTTCCCGGCTGGCCGCGCAGC
AACAGATGGAAGGCCTCCTGGCGCCGCACCGGCCCAAGGAGCCCGCGTGGTTCCTGGCCACCGTCGGCGT
CTCGCCCGACCACCAGGGCAAGGGTCTGGGCAGCGCCGTCGTGCTCCCCGGAGTGGAGGCGGCCGAGCGC
GCCGGGGTGCCCGCCTTCCTGGAGACCTCCGCGCCCCGCAACCTCCCCTTCTACGAGCGGCTCGGCTTCA
CCGTCACCGCCGACGTCGAGGTGCCCGAAGGACCGCGCACCTGGTGCATGACCCGCAAGCCCGGTGCCTG
ATCTAGAGGGCCCGTTTAAACCCGCTGATCAGCCTCGACTGTGCCTTCTAGTTGCCAGCCATCTGTTGTT
TGCCCCTCCCCCGTGCCTTCCTTGACCCTGGAAGGTGCCACTCCCACTGTCCTTTCCTAATAAAATGAGG
AAATTGCATCGCATTGTCTGAGTAGGTGTCATTCTATTCTGGGGGGTGGGGTGGGGCAGGACAGCAAGGG
GGAGGATTGGGAAGACAATAGCAGGCATGCTGGGGATGCGGTGGGCTCTATGGACTAGCGGTGGCGGCCT
C
Features (pLannotate 1.2.2; 29 found; start..end, strand, type, name):
      1..380     +  enhancer       CMV enhancer: human cytomegalovirus immediate early enhancer
    382..659     +  promoter       chicken β-actin promoter: No description available
    660..1676    +  intron         chimeric intron: chimera between introns from chicken β-actin and rabbit β-globin
   1674..1748    +  CDS            HBB (fragment): HBB_LEPEU - Experimental evidence at protein level: Swiss-Prot protein existence level 1. Involved in oxygen transport from the lung to the various peripheral tissues. From Lepus europaeus (European hare).
   1770..1894    +  protein_bind   attR1: mutant version of attR; recombination site for the Gateway® LR reaction LR Clonase™
   1919..1949    +  promoter       lac UV5 promoter: E. coli lac promoter with an "up" mutation
   1973..2002    +  promoter       cat promoter (fragment): promoter of the E. coli cat gene encoding chloramphenicol acetyltransferase
   2003..2662    +  CDS            CmR: chloramphenicol acetyltransferase; cat; confers resistance to chloramphenicol
   2841..2999    +  CDS            ccdA (fragment): CCDA_ECO57 - Also known as H, letA. Experimental evidence at protein level: Swiss-Prot protein existence level 1. Antitoxin component of a type II toxin-antitoxin (TA) system which inhibits the post-segregational killing (PSK) of plasmid-free cells, also referred to as a plasmid addiction system. Binds to and blocks the activity of CcdB; will also remove bound CcdB protein from the CcdB-GyrA complex by forming a CcdA-CcdB complex, a process termed rejuvenation. Functions as a transcriptional corepressor for the ccdAB operon, repression also requires CcdB (By similarity). From Escherichia coli
   3004..3306    +  CDS            ccdB: CCDB_ECOLI - Also known as G, letB, letD. Experimental evidence at protein level: Swiss-Prot protein existence level 1. Toxic component of a type II toxin-antitoxin (TA) system, functioning in plasmid maintainence. Responsible for the post- segregational killing (PSK) of plasmid-free cells, also referred to as a plasmid addiction system. Half-life of over 2 hours. Cell killing by CcdB is accompanied by filamentation, defects in chromosome and plasmid segregation, defects in cell division, formation of anucleate cells, decreased DNA synthesis and plasmid loss. Interferes with the activity of DN
   3350..3474    -  protein_bind   attR2: mutant version of attR; recombination site for the Gateway® LR reaction LR Clonase™
   3484..3564    +  CDS            HBB (fragment): HBB_PONPY - Experimental evidence at transcript level: Swiss-Prot protein existence level 2. Involved in oxygen transport from the lung to the various peripheral tissues. From Pongo pygmaeus (Bornean orangutan).
   3635..3690    +  polyA_signal   β-globin poly(A) signal: rabbit β-globin polyadenylation signal (Gil and Proudfoot, 1987)
   4246..4775    +  misc_feature   HA-R: right homology arm from the adeno-associated virus integration site (AAVS1) within intron 1 of the human PPP1R12C gene
   4922..4940    -  promoter       T7 promoter: promoter for bacteriophage T7 RNA polymerase
   4943..5100    +  CDS            lacZα (fragment): LacZα fragment of β-galactosidase; lacZ fragment
   5105..5533    +  rep_origin     f1 ori (sequence partly withheld): f1 bacteriophage origin of replication; arrow indicates direction of (+) strand synthesis
   5586..5690    +  promoter       AmpR promoter: bla
   5691..6551    +  CDS            AmpR: β-lactamase; bla; confers resistance to ampicillin, carbenicillin, and related antibiotics
   6722..7310    +  rep_origin     ori: high-copy-number ColE1/pMB1/pBR322/pUC origin of replication
   7493..7585    +  CDS            lacI (fragment): lac repressor; lacI; The lac repressor binds to the lac operator to inhibit transcription in E. coli. This inhibition can be relieved by adding lactose or isopropyl-β-D-thiogalactopyranoside (IPTG).
   7598..7619    +  protein_bind   CAP binding site: CAP binding activates transcription in the presence of cAMP. E. coli catabolite activator protein
   7634..7664    +  promoter       lac promoter: promoter for the E. coli lac operon
   7672..7688    +  protein_bind   lac operator: The lac repressor binds to the lac operator to inhibit transcription in E. coli. This inhibition can be relieved by adding lactose or isopropyl-β-D-thiogalactopyranoside (IPTG). lac repressor encoded by lacI
   7733..7751    +  promoter       T3 promoter: promoter for bacteriophage T3 RNA polymerase
   7764..8567    +  misc_feature   HA-L: left homology arm from the adeno-associated virus integration site (AAVS1) within intron 1 of the human PPP1R12C gene
   8574..8599    +  misc_feature   SA: splice acceptor site
   8686..9285    +  CDS            PuroR: puromycin N-acetyltransferase; pac from Streptomyces alboniger; confers resistance to puromycin
   9323..9547    +  polyA_signal   bGH poly(A) signal: bovine growth hormone polyadenylation signal
