[The description below was written by a language model from this plasmid's Addgene catalogue record and pLannotate feature annotations shown in this document.]
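Description:
pAAVS1-P-CAG-DEST is an empty Gateway Destination donor vector, built on a pBluescript backbone, for placing a transgene of choice into the human AAVS1 safe-harbour locus (intron 1 of PPP1R12C) by homology-directed repair. In bacteria it replicates from a high-copy ColE1/pUC origin, also carries an f1 origin, and is selected with ampicillin (backbone bla) together with chloramphenicol (CmR inside the Gateway cassette). Because the cassette encodes the CcdB toxin, the unrecombined vector must be propagated in a ccdB-tolerant strain.

Between the left and right AAVS1 homology arms lie two units. The first is a promoter-less selection cassette consisting of a splice acceptor, a T2A peptide (stated in the catalogue entry but not annotated in the feature tables), puromycin N-acetyltransferase and a bGH polyadenylation signal. Lacking its own promoter, it should confer puromycin resistance mainly when correct integration lets it splice into the endogenous PPP1R12C transcript, which enriches for on-target events. The second unit is the expression cassette: a CAG promoter (CMV enhancer, chicken β-actin promoter and chimeric intron) driving an attR1–CmR–ccdB–attR2 Destination cassette, followed by a rabbit β-globin poly(A) signal. An LR reaction with an entry clone replaces CmR/ccdB with the gene of interest, placing it under strong constitutive CAG control.

The depositor notes that the T2 protospacer sequence was deleted from the right arm, presumably so a nuclease directed at that site does not cut the donor or the targeted allele. The two sequence records (depositor and NGS) carry the same features in the same order and differ by only three nucleotides. The associated work concerns consistent transgene expression in human iPSCs and their differentiated derivatives.
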