Addgene plasmid #80490: pAAVS1-P-CAG-DEST
Purpose: (Empty Backbone) Gateway Destination donor vector for AAVS1 targeting (puromycin selection)
Depositing lab: Knut Woltjen. Depositing organization: Kyoto University, Center for iPS Cell Research and Application. Publication: Engineering the AAVS1 locus for consistent and scalable transgene expression in human iPSCs and their differentiated derivatives. Oceguera-Yanez F, Kim SI, Matsumoto T, Tan GW, Xiang L, Hatani T, Kondo T, Ikeya M, Yoshida Y, Inoue H, Woltjen K. Methods. 2015 Dec 18. pii: S1046-2023(15)30181-X. doi: 10.1016/j.ymeth.2015.12.012. PubMed 26707206.
Backbone
  Vector backbone: pBluescript
  Backbone size (bp): 3000
  Modifications to backbone: Homology arms for AAVS1; promoter-less SA-T2A-puro selection cassette; CAG promoter; Gateway Destination cassette
  Vector type: Mammalian Expression ; donor vector (human)
  Selectable markers: Puromycin
Growth in bacteria
  Bacterial resistance: Chloramphenicol and Ampicillin, 25 & 100 μg/mL
  Growth temperature: 37°C
  Growth strain: ccdB Survival
  Copy number: High Copy
Gene/Insert
  Cloning method: Gateway Cloning
Terms and licenses: Academic/Nonprofit Terms; Industry Terms: Not Available to Industry
Depositor comments: Deleted T2 protospacer sequence in HA-R
How to cite: pAAVS1-P-CAG-DEST was a gift from Knut Woltjen (Addgene plasmid # 80490 ; http://n2t.net/addgene:80490 ; RRID:Addgene_80490)
