>Addgene plasmid #80490 | pAAVS1-P-CAG-DEST | addgene partial sequence | sequence record 153703 | T7 5'-TAATACGACTCACTATAGGG-3'
CCTGTAGGGAAGGGGCAGGAGAGCCAGGGGCATGAGATGGTGGACGAGGAAGGGGGACAGGGAAGCCTGA
GCGCCTCTCCTGGGCTTGCCAAGGACTCAAACCCAGAAGCCCAGAGCAGGGCCTTAGGGAAGCGGGACCC
TGCTCTGGGCGGAGGAATATGTCCCAGATAGCACTGGGGACTCTTTAAGGAAAGAAGGATGGAGAAAGAG
AAAGGGAGTAGAGGCGGCCACGACCTGGTGAACACCTAGGACGCACCATTCTCACAAAGGGAGTTTTCCA
CACGGACACCCCCCTCCTCACCACAGCCCTGCCAGGACGGGGCTGGCTACTGGCCTTATCTCACAGGTAA
AACTGACGCACGGAGGAACAATATAAATTGGGGACTAGAAAGGTGAAGAGCCAAAGTTAGAACTCAGGAC
CAACTTATTCTGATTTTGTTTTTCCAAACTGCTTCTCCTCTTGGGAAGTGTAAGGAAGCTGCAGCACCAG
GATCAGTGAAACGCACCAGACAGCCGCGTCAGAGCAGCTCAGGTTCTGGGAGAGGGTAGCGCAGGGTGGC
CACTGAGAACCGGGCAGGTCACGCATCCCCCCCTTCCCTCCCACCCCCTGCCAAGCTCTCCCTCCCAGGA
TCCTCTCTGGCTCCATCGTAAGCAAACCTTAGAGGTTCTGGCAAGGAGAGAGATGGCTCCAGGAAATGGG
GGTGTGTCACCAGATAAGGAATCTGCCTAACAGGAGGTGGGGGTTAGACCCAATATCAGGAGACTAGGAA
GGAGGAGGCCTAAGGATGGGGCTTTTCTGTCAAAGCTT
