>Addgene plasmid #80490 | pAAVS1-P-CAG-DEST | addgene partial sequence | sequence record 153705 | T3 5'-GCAATTAACCCTCACTAAAGG-3'
AGCATTCTCTCCCCTGGGCCTGTGCCGCTTTCTGTCTGCAGCTTGTGGCCTGGGTCACCTCTACGGCTGG
CCCAGATCCTTCCCTGCCGCCTCCTTCAGGTTCCGTCTTCCTCCACTCCCTCTTCCCCTTGCTCTCTGCT
GTGTTGCTGCCCAAGGATGCTCTTTCCGGAGCACTTCCTTCTCGGCGCTGCACCACGTGATGTCCTCTGA
GCGGATCCTCCCCGTGTCTGGGTCCTCTCCGGGCATCTCTCCTCCCTCACCCAACCCCATGCCGTCTTCA
CTCGCTGGGTTCCCTTTTCCTTCTCCTTCTGGGGCCTGTGCCATCTCTCGTTTCTTAGGATGGCCTTCTC
CGACGGATGTCTCCCTTGCGTCCCGCCTCCCCTTCTTGTAGGCCTGCATCATCACCGTTTTTCTGGACAA
CCCCAAAGTACCCCGTCTCCCTGGCTTTAGCCACCTCTCCATCCTCTTGCTTTCTTTGCCTGGACACCCC
GTTCTCCTGTGGATTCGGGTCACCTCTCACTCCTTTCATTTGGGCAGCTCCCCTACCCCCCTTACCTCTC
TAGTCTGTGCTAGCTCTTCCAGCCCCCTGTCATGGCATCTTCCAGGGGTCCGAGAGCTCAGCTAGTCTTC
TTCCTCCAACCCGGGCCCCTATGTCCACTTCAGGACAGCATGTTTGCTGCCTCCAGGGATCCTGTGTCCC
CGAGCTGGGACCACCTTATATTCC
