>Addgene plasmid #80490 | pAAVS1-P-CAG-DEST | addgene partial sequence | sequence record 156086 | CAT-R 5'-GCAACTGACTGAAATGCCTC-3'
TATCAACGGTGGTATATCCAGTGATTTTTTTCTCCATTTTAGCTTCCTTAGCTCCTGAAAATCTCGACGG
ATCCTAACTCAAAATCCACACATTATACGAGCCGGAAGCATAAAGTGTAAAGCCTGGGGTGCCTAATGCG
GCCGCCATAGTGACTGGATATGTTGTGTTTTACAGTATTATGTAGTCTGTTTTTTATGCAAAATCTAATT
TAATATATTGATATTTATATCATTTTACGTTTCTCGTTCAGCTTTTTTGTACAAACTTGTGATAACCTGC
AGGATCCGGCGCGCCGGTACCGCGGCCGCGAATTCTTTGCCAAAATGATGAGACAGCACAATAACCAGCA
CGTTGCCCAGGAGCTGTAGGAAAAAGAAGAAGGCATGAACATGGTTAGCAGAGGCTCTAGAGCCGCCGGT
CACACGCCAGAAGCCGAACCCCGCCCTGCCCCGTCCCCCCCGAAGGCAGCCGTCCCCCCGCGGACAGCCC
CGAGGCTGGAGAGGGAGAAGGGGACGGCGGCGCGGCGACGCACGAAGGCCCTCCCCGCCCATTTCCTTCC
TGCCGGCGCCGCACCGCTTCGCCCCGCGCCCGCTAGAGGGGGTGCGGCGGCGCCTCCCAGATTTCGGCTC
CGCACAGATTTGGG
