>Addgene plasmid #80490 | pAAVS1-P-CAG-DEST | addgene partial sequence | sequence record 157180 | Puro-F 5'-GCAACCTCCCTTCTACGAGC-3'
GGACCGCGCACCTGGTGCATGACCCGCAAGCCCGGTGCCTGATCTAGAGGGCCCGTTTAAACCCGCTGAT
CAGCCTCGACTGTGCCTTCTAGTTGCCAGCCATCTGTTGTTTGCCCCTCCCCCGTGCCTTCCTTGACCCT
GGAAGGTGCCACTCCCACTGTCCTTTCCTAATAAAATGAGGAAATTGCATCGCATTGTCTGAGTAGGTGT
CATTCTATTCTGGGGGGTGGGGTGGGGCAGGACAGCAAGGGGGAGGATTGGGAAGACAATAGCAGGCATG
CTGGGGATGCGGTGGGCTCTATGGACTAGCGGTGGCGGCCTCGACATTGATTATTGACTAGTTATTAATA
GTAATCAATTACGGGGTCATTAGTTCATAGCCCATATATGGAGTTCCGCGTTACATAACTTACGGTAAAT
GGCCCGCCTGGCTGACCGCCCAACGACCCCCGCCCATTGACGTCAATAATGACGTATGTTCCCATAGTAA
CGCCAATAGGGACTTTCCATTGACGTCAATGGGTGGAGTATTTACGGTAAACTGCCCACTTGGCAGTACA
TCAAGTGTATCATATGCCAAGTACGCCCCCTATTGACGTCAATGACGGTAAATGGCCCGCCTGGCATTAT
GCCCAGTACATGACCTTATGGGACTTTCCTACTTGGCAGTACATCTACGTATTAGTCATCGCTATTACCA
TGGTCGAGGTGAGCCCCACGTTCTGCT
